Addgene plasmid #123708: MTK2_016
Purpose: Encodes truncated pCMV as a Type 2 part to be used in the MTK system
Depositing lab: Hana El-Samad. Depositing organization: University of California, San Francisco (UCSF). Publication: A Toolkit for Rapid Modular Construction of Biological Circuits in Mammalian Cells. Fonseca JP, Bonny AR, Kumar GR, Ng AH, Town J, Wu QC, Aslankoohi E, Chen SY, Dods G, Harrigan P, Osimiri LC, Kistler AL, El-Samad H. ACS Synth Biol. 2019 Nov 15;8(11):2593-2606. doi: 10.1021/acssynbio.9b00322. Epub 2019 Nov 5. PubMed 31686495.
Backbone
  Vector backbone: MTK0_027
  Vector type: Mammalian Expression
Growth in bacteria
  Bacterial resistance: Chloramphenicol, 25 μg/mL
  Growth temperature: 37°C
  Growth strain: DH5alpha
  Copy number: Unknown
Gene/Insert
  Gene/Insert name: pCMV-A
  Cloning method: Restriction Enzyme; 5′ cloning site BsmBI (destroyed during cloning); 3′ cloning site BsmBI (destroyed during cloning)
Terms and licenses: Academic/Nonprofit Terms; Industry Terms: Not Available to Industry
Depositor comments: Type 2 parts are promoters in the MTK. Promotor sequence from https://doi.org/10.1016/j.ab.2012.06.001 Please visit https://www.biorxiv.org/content/10.1101/506188v2 for BioRxiv preprint
How to cite: MTK2_016 was a gift from Hana El-Samad (Addgene plasmid # 123708 ; http://n2t.net/addgene:123708 ; RRID:Addgene_123708)
