[The description below was written by a language model from this plasmid's Addgene catalogue record and pLannotate feature annotations shown in this document.]
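Description:
MTK2_016 is a small part plasmid (about 1.7 kb) from the Mammalian Toolkit (MTK), a modular hierarchical cloning system for assembling genetic circuits for mammalian cells. It is built on the MTK0_027 part-entry backbone and is catalogued as a mammalian expression vector, although it carries no complete expression unit. Instead it serves as a storage vector for a single standardised part. In E. coli it is maintained by a high-copy ColE1/pUC-type origin of replication and selected with chloramphenicol. Resistance comes from a chloramphenicol acetyltransferase (cat) gene driven by its native promoter and followed by a lambda t0 transcription terminator.

The payload is pCMV-A, a truncated version of the human cytomegalovirus immediate early promoter, stored as a Type 2 part, the category that MTK reserves for promoters. The feature annotation recognises only a short stretch matching the minimal CMV promoter, in keeping with a heavily shortened sequence rather than the full enhancer/promoter. The record does not give the exact extent of the truncation or its relative strength. The insert was introduced with BsmBI, and both sites were destroyed during cloning, as is typical when a part is domesticated into an entry vector by Golden Gate assembly.

The plasmid contains no coding sequence, reporter, polyadenylation signal or mammalian selection marker. Its intended use is as a promoter donor that is combined with other MTK part types to build transcriptional units. It offers an alternative CMV-derived promoter for tuning expression in mammalian circuits.
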