Features (pLannotate 1.2.2; 5 found; start..end, strand, type, name):
     89..677     +  rep_origin     ori: high-copy-number ColE1/pMB1/pBR322/pUC origin of replication
    792..810     +  promoter       minimal CMV promoter (fragment): human cytomegalovirus (CMV) immediate early promoter
    871..905     -  terminator     lambda t0 terminator: minimal transcription terminator from phage lambda (Scholtissek and Grosse, 1987)
    979..1635    -  CDS            cat: CAT_ECOLX - Experimental evidence at protein level: Swiss-Prot protein existence level 1. This enzyme is an effector of chloramphenicol resistance in bacteria. From Escherichia coli. This protein is used as a marker in many commonly used cloning vectors, such as pACYC184.
   1636..5       -  promoter       cat promoter (across the origin): promoter of the E. coli cat gene encoding chloramphenicol acetyltransferase
>Addgene plasmid #123708 | MTK2_016 | addgene full sequence | sequence record 248614 | Addgene NGS Result
GTGCCCGATCAATCATGACCAAAATCCCTTAACGTGAGTTTTCGTTCCACTGAGCGTCAGACCCCGTAGA
AAAGATCAAAGGATCTTCTTGAGATCCTTTTTTTCTGCGCGTAATCTGCTGCTTGCAAACAAAAAAACCA
CCGCTACCAGCGGTGGTTTGTTTGCCGGATCAAGAGCTACCAACTCTTTTTCCGAAGGTAACTGGCTTCA
GCAGAGCGCAGATACCAAATACTGTTCTTCTAGTGTAGCCGTAGTTAGGCCACCACTTCAAGAACTCTGT
AGCACCGCCTACATACCTCGCTCTGCTAATCCTGTTACCAGTGGCTGCTGCCAGTGGCGATAAGTCGTGT
CTTACCGGGTTGGACTCAAGACGATAGTTACCGGATAAGGCGCAGCGGTCGGGCTGAACGGGGGGTTCGT
GCACACAGCCCAGCTTGGAGCGAACGACCTACACCGAACTGAGATACCTACAGCGTGAGCTATGAGAAAG
CGCCACGCTTCCCGAAGGGAGAAAGGCGGACAGGTATCCGGTAAGCGGCAGGGTCGGAACAGGAGAGCGC
ACGAGGGAGCTTCCAGGGGGAAACGCCTGGTATCTTTATAGTCCTGTCGGGTTTCGCCACCTCTGACTTG
AGCGTCGATTTTTGTGATGCTCGTCAGGGGGGCGGAGCCTATGGAAAAACGCCAGCAACGCGGCCTTTTT
ACGGTTCCTGGCCTTTTGCTGGCCTTTTGCTCACATGTTCTTTCCTGCGTTATCCCCTGATTCTGTGGAT
AACCGTAGTCGGTCTCAAACGGGTCTATATAAGCAGAGCTGGTTTAGTGAACCGTCAGATCCGCTAGCGC
TACCGGTCGCCACTATGTGAGACCAGACCAATAAAAAACGCCCGGCGGCAACCGAGCGTTCTGAACAAAT
CCAGATGGAGTTCTGAGGTCATTACTGGATCTATCAACAGGAGTCCAAGCGAGCTCGATATCAAATTACG
CCCCGCCCTGCCACTCATCGCAGTACTGTTGTAATTCATTAAGCATTCTGCCGACATGGAAGCCATCACA
AACGGCATGATGAACCTGAATCGCCAGCGGCATCAGCACCTTGTCGCCTTGCGTATAATATTTGCCCATG
GTGAAAACGGGGGCGAAGAAGTTGTCCATATTGGCCACGTTTAAATCAAAACTGGTGAAACTCACCCAGG
GATTGGCTGAAACGAAAAACATATTCTCAATAAACCCTTTAGGGAAATAGGCCAGGTTTTCACCGTAACA
CGCCACATCTTGCGAATATATGTGTAGAAACTGCCGGAAATCGTCGTGGTATTCACTCCAGAGCGATGAA
AACGTTTCAGTTTGCTCATGGAAAACGGTGTAACAAGGGTGAACACTATCCCATATCACCAGCTCACCGT
CTTTCATTGCCATACGAAATTCCGGATGAGCATTCATCAGGCGGGCAAGAATGTGAATAAAGGCCGGATA
AAACTTGTGCTTATTTTTCTTTACGGTCTTTAAAAAGGCCGTAATATCCAGCTGAACGGTCTGGTTATAG
GTACATTGAGCAACTGACTGAAATGCCTCAAAATGTTCTTTACGATGCCATTGGGATATATCAACGGTGG
TATATCCAGTGATTTTTTTCTCCATTTTAGCTTCCTTAGCTCCTGAAAATCTCGATAACTCAAAAAATAC
GCCCGGTAGTGATCTTATTTCATTATGGTGAAAGTTGGAACCTCTTAC
